>Addgene plasmid #169460 | pTwist-SARS-CoV-2 Δ18 B.1.1.298 | addgene full sequence | sequence record 339568 | Addgene NGS Result
TATATGGAGTTCCGCGTTACATAACTTACGGTAAATGGCCCGCCTGGCTGACCGCCCAACGACCCCCGCC
CATTGACGTCAATAATGACGTATGTTCCCATAGTAACGCCAATAGGGACTTTCCATTGACGTCAATGGGT
GGAGTATTTACGGTAAACTGCCCACTTGGCAGTACATCAAGTGTATCATATGCCAAGTACGCCCCCTATT
GACGTCAATGACGGTAAATGGCCCGCCTGGCATTATGCCCAGTACATGACCTTATGGGACTTTCCTACTT
GGCAGTACATCTACGTATTAGTCATCGCTATTACCATGCTGATGCGGTTTTGGCAGTACATCAATGGGCG
TGGATAGCGGTTTGACTCACGGGGATTTCCAAGTCTCCACCCCATTGACGTCAATGGGAGTTTGTTTTGG
CACCAAAATCAACGGGACTTTCCAAAATGTCGTAACAACTCCGCCCCATTGACGCAAATGGGCGGTAGGC
GTGTACGGTGGGAGGTCTATATAAGCAGAGCTGGTTTAGTGAACCGTCAGATCGCCTGGAGACGCCATCC
ACGCTGTTTTGACCTCCATAGAAGACACCGGGACCGATCCAGCCTCCCCTCGAAGCTTACATGTGGTACC
GAGCTCGGATCCTGAGAACTTCAGGGTGAGTCTATGGGACCCTTGATGTTTTCTTTCCCCTTCTTTTCTA
TGGTTAAGTTCATGTCATAGGAAGGGGAGAAGTAACAGGGTACACATATTGACCAAATCAGGGTAATTTT
GCATTTGTAATTTTAAAAAATGCTTTCTTCTTTTAATATACTTTTTTGTTTATCTTATTTCTAATACTTT
CCCTAATCTCTTTCTTTCAGGGCAATAATGATACAATGTATCATGCCTCTTTGCACCATTCTAAAGAATA
ACAGTGATAATTTCTGGGTTAAGGCAATAGCAATATTTCTGCATATAAATATTTCTGCATATAAATTGTA
ACTGATGTAAGAGGTTTCATATTGCTAATAGCAGCTACAATCCAGCTACCATTCTGCTTTTATTTTATGG
TTGGGATAAGGCTGGATTATTCTGAGTCCAAGCTAGGCCCTTTTGCTAATCATGTTCATACCTCTTATCT
TCCTCCCACAGCTCCTGGGCAACGTGCTGGTCTGTGTGCTGGCCCATCACTTTGGCAAAGGCGGCCGCCA
TGTTTGTGTTCCTCGTTCTCCTGCCCCTCGTTTCTTCCCAATGCGTGAACCTCACAACTAGAACGCAGCT
CCCACCCGCTTACACGAACTCTTTTACTCGTGGAGTATACTATCCCGATAAAGTCTTTAGGTCCAGTGTC
CTTCATTCTACTCAAGACCTTTTCCTGCCATTCTTCTCAAATGTCACCTGGTTCCATGCTATCTCTGGCA
CCAACGGAACTAAACGATTTGATAATCCCGTCTTGCCATTTAACGATGGCGTATACTTTGCCTCAACGGA
GAAGTCCAACATTATCCGGGGATGGATATTTGGCACCACCCTGGACTCCAAGACACAGTCTCTCCTCATT
GTGAACAACGCCACCAATGTCGTCATCAAAGTCTGTGAATTTCAATTTTGTAACGATCCCTTTCTCGGGG
TTTATTATCATAAGAATAACAAGTCTTGGATGGAGTCAGAGTTCCGCGTTTACAGTTCCGCTAACAACTG
TACTTTTGAGTACGTTTCCCAACCATTTCTCATGGATCTTGAAGGGAAGCAAGGCAACTTCAAGAATCTC
CGCGAATTTGTGTTTAAGAATATAGACGGCTACTTCAAAATTTATAGCAAGCATACCCCGATAAATCTGG
TTCGGGATCTCCCTCAAGGCTTCTCCGCGTTGGAACCCCTCGTGGACTTGCCGATTGGCATCAACATCAC
CCGGTTCCAAACCCTTCTTGCCCTTCATCGAAGCTACCTCACGCCTGGCGACAGTAGTAGTGGTTGGACA
GCGGGCGCAGCAGCCTACTATGTGGGATATTTGCAACCACGCACCTTTCTTCTCAAATATAACGAAAACG
GAACAATTACCGATGCCGTAGACTGTGCCCTCGATCCCCTGTCCGAAACTAAATGCACACTCAAGTCCTT
CACAGTTGAGAAAGGCATATACCAAACCAGTAACTTCCGCGTCCAACCCACCGAATCCATTGTTCGATTC
CCTAACATCACCAATTTGTGTCCTTTCGGTGAAGTATTTAATGCCACTCGATTTGCATCAGTTTATGCCT
GGAATCGCAAGCGAATATCAAATTGTGTTGCAGATTATAGTGTCCTGTATAATAGCGCATCATTCAGCAC
TTTTAAGTGTTATGGGGTCAGCCCTACGAAATTGAATGACTTGTGTTTTACCAACGTTTACGCAGATTCT
TTCGTCATACGCGGCGACGAAGTCCGACAGATTGCACCGGGGCAAACCGGAAAGATAGCAGACTATAATT
ATAAGTTGCCGGATGACTTCACCGGCTGCGTTATAGCATGGAACTCCAATAATCTCGATTCAAAAGTCGG
CGGCAACTATAATTATCTTTTCCGCCTGTTTCGCAAGTCAAATCTGAAGCCCTTTGAACGTGACATCTCC
ACCGAAATTTATCAAGCTGGCAGCACCCCATGTAATGGAGTGGAAGGGTTTAACTGTTATTTTCCCCTTC
AATCATACGGATTTCAACCAACAAATGGGGTGGGCTATCAACCATATCGGGTGGTAGTCTTGAGCTTTGA
GCTGCTCCACGCACCGGCTACAGTTTGCGGACCGAAGAAAAGCACTAACCTGGTGAAGAATAAATGTGTG
AACTTCAACTTTAATGGGCTCACCGGAACAGGGGTGCTGACAGAATCAAACAAGAAATTTCTCCCTTTTC
AACAATTTGGTAGAGACATTGCCGATACCACAGATGCCGTCCGCGATCCGCAAACACTGGAAATCCTCGA
TATAACACCCTGTAGCTTCGGCGGGGTCAGCGTGATAACTCCCGGAACGAACACATCCAACCAAGTGGCT
GTCCTGTATCAAGGTGTCAACTGTACCGAAGTCCCTGTGGCGATACACGCCGACCAACTGACACCCACCT
GGAGAGTCTACTCAACAGGTTCCAATGTCTTTCAAACTAGAGCGGGTTGTCTCATTGGCGCTGAGCATGT
CAATAATTCATACGAATGTGATATTCCTATTGGGGCAGGAATCTGTGCGTCTTATCAAACTCAAACGAAC
TCACCACGGCGCGCTCGCTCAGTAGCCAGCCAGTCCGTAATCGCCTATACCATGAGTCTCGGGGCTGAGA
ACTCCGTGGCTTATTCAAACAATTCCATCGCAATCCCAACTAACTTTACCATTAGCGTTACCACGGAAAT
CTTGCCCGTCAGCATGACTAAGACGAGCGTAGACTGTACGATGTATATCTGTGGGGATTCCACCGAGTGT
AGCAACCTCTTGCTTCAATACGGGTCTTTCTGTACTCAACTCAACCGAGCATTGACCGGAATTGCGGTCG
AACAAGACAAGAATACCCAAGAGGTGTTCGCACAAGTAAAGCAAATATACAAAACGCCGCCAATCAAAGA
TTTTGGCGGGTTTAATTTTAGCCAAATACTGCCAGACCCATCTAAGCCTTCAAAACGCAGCTTTATCGAG
GATCTGCTGTTCAACAAAGTTACGTTGGCTGACGCGGGTTTCATTAAGCAGTATGGGGATTGTTTGGGAG
ACATTGCGGCCCGCGACCTTATCTGTGCTCAAAAATTCAATGGGTTGACAGTTCTGCCCCCTCTGCTCAC
TGATGAGATGATTGCACAGTATACATCAGCATTGTTGGCAGGAACCATTACATCCGGCTGGACTTTTGGC
GCGGGTGCGGCCCTTCAAATACCTTTCGCTATGCAAATGGCTTACAGATTCAATGGGATTGGTGTCACGC
AAAATGTATTGTATGAAAATCAGAAGCTGATCGCTAATCAATTTAACAGCGCGATTGGCAAGATCCAAGA
TTCACTGTCAAGCACAGCGTCCGCCCTCGGCAAACTCCAAGATGTTGTGAATCAAAACGCCCAGGCCCTG
AATACCCTCGTGAAGCAACTGAGTTCTAACTTCGGCGCAATCTCCAGCGTCCTCAACGACATATTGTCCA
GACTTGATAAGGTGGAAGCCGAGGTGCAAATTGATCGGCTCATCACAGGCAGGCTCCAGTCACTCCAAAC
TTATGTGACACAACAGTTGATCCGGGCTGCTGAGATACGAGCAAGCGCCAACCTGGCCGCCACTAAAATG
TCAGAGTGCGTGCTCGGGCAGTCCAAACGGGTTGACTTTTGTGGCAAGGGCTATCACTTGATGTCCTTCC
CCCAATCCGCCCCACATGGAGTGGTCTTTCTCCACGTCACTTATGTCCCTGCTCAAGAGAAGAACTTTAC
GACAGCTCCAGCAATCTGTCACGATGGCAAAGCGCACTTTCCCAGGGAAGGCGTTTTCGTCAGTAATGGC
ACGCATTGGTTTGTGACCCAAAGGAATTTCTATGAACCCCAAATCATAACCACTGACAATACATTTGTCT
CAGGCAACTGTGATGTGGTCATTGGGATCGTGAACAACACGGTATATGATCCCCTGCAACCCGAGTTGGA
TAGCTTCAAAGAGGAATTGGATAAATACTTTAAGAATCATACTTCACCCGATGTTGATCTCGGGGACATA
TCAGGAATAAATGCAAGTGTCGTCAACATTCAGAAAGAGATTGATCGCCTTAATGAGGTCGCCAAGAACT
TGAATGAATCTTTGATCGACTTGCAAGAACTGGGCAAATACGAACAATATATTAAATGGCCCTGGTACAT
TTGGTTGGGCTTTATCGCCGGACTTATAGCTATCGTTATCGTCACAATTATGTTGTGCTGTATGACTAGC
TGTTGTTCCTGCTTGAAAGGATGTTGCAGTTGCGGATCTTGTTGTAAATAAAGGATCCTCTAGAAGTTGT
CTCCTCCTGCACTGACTGACTGATACAATCGATTTCTGGATCCGCAGGCCTAATCAACCTCTGGATTACA
AAATTTGTGAAAGATTGACTGGTATTCTTAACTATGTTGCTCCTTTTACGCTATGTGGATACGCTGCTTT
AATGCCTTTGTATCATGCTATTGCTTCCCGTATGGCTTTCATTTTCTCCTCCTTGTATAAATCCTGGTTG
CTGTCTCTTTATGAGGAGTTGTGGCCCGTTGTCAGGCAACGTGGCGTGGTGTGCACTGTGTTTGCTGACG
CAACCCCCACTGGTTGGGGCATTGCCACCACCTGTCAGCTCCTTTCCGGGACTTTCGCTTTCCCCCTCCC
TATTGCCACGGCGGAACTCATCGCCGCCTGCCTTGCCCGCTGCTGGACAGGGGCTCGGCTGTTGGGCACT
GACAATTCCGTGGTGTTGTCGGGGAAGCTGACGTCCTTTCCATGGCTGCTCGCCTGTGTTGCCACCTGGA
TTCTGCGCGGGACGTCCTTCTGCTACGTCCCTTCGGCCCTCAATCCAGCGGACCTTCCTTCCCGCGGCCT
GCTGCCGGCTCTGCGGCCTCTTCCGCGTCTTCGCCTTCGCCCTCAGACGAGTCGGATCTCCCTTTGGGCC
GCCTCCCCGCCTGTCTAGCTTGACTGACTGAGATACAGCGTACCTTCAGCTCACAGACATGATAAGATAC
ATTGATGAGTTTGGACAAACCACAACTAGAATGCAGTGAAAAAAATGCTTTATTTGTGAAATTTGTGATG
CTATTGCTTTATTTGTAACCATTATAAGCTGCAATAAACAAGTTAACAACAACAATTGCATTCATTTTAT
GTTTCAGGTTCAGGGGGAGGTGTGGGAGGTTTTTTAAAGCAAGTAAAACCTCTACAAATGTGGTATTGGC
CCATCTCTATCGGTATCGTAGCATAACCCCTTGGGGCCTCTAAACGGGTCTTGAGGGGTTTTTTGTGCCC
CTCGGGCCGGATTGCTATCTACCGGCATTGGCGCAGAAAAAAATGCCTGATGCGACGCTGCGCGTCTTAT
ACTCCCACATATGCCAGATTCAGCAACGGATACGGCTTCCCCAACTTGCCCACTTCCATACGTGTCCTCC
TTACCAGAAATTTATCCTTAAGGTCGTCAGCTATCCTGCAGGCGATCTCTCGATTTCGATCAAGACATTC
CTTTAATGGTCTTTTCTGGACACCACTAGGGGTCAGAAGTAGTTCATCAAACTTTCTTCCCTCCCTAATC
TCATTGGTTACCTTGGGCTATCGAAACTTAATTAAGCGATCTGCATCTCAATTAGTCAGCAACCATAGTC
CCGCCCCTAACTCCGCCCATCCCGCCCCTAACTCCGCCCAGTTCCGCCCATTCTCCGCCCCATCGCTGAC
TAATTTTTTTTATTTATGCAGAGGCCGAGGCCGCCTCGGCCTCTGAGCTATTCCAGAAGTAGTGAGGAGG
CTTTTTTGGAGGCCTAGGCTTTTGCAAAGGAGGTAGCCAACATGATTGAACAAGATGGATTGCACGCAGG
TTCTCCCGCCGCTTGGGTGGAGAGGCTATTCGGCTATGACTGGGCACAACAGACAATCGGCTGCTCTGAT
GCCGCCGTGTTCCGGCTGTCAGCGCAGGGGCGCCCGGTTCTTTTTGTCAAGACCGACCTGTCCGGTGCCC
TGAATGAACTCCAGGACGAGGCAGCGCGGCTATCGTGGCTGGCCACGACGGGCGTTCCTTGCGCAGCTGT
GCTCGACGTTGTCACTGAAGCGGGAAGGGACTGGCTGCTATTGGGCGAAGTGCCGGGGCAGGATCTCCTG
TCATCTCACCTTGCTCCTGCCGAGAAAGTATCCATCATGGCTGATGCAATGCGGCGGCTGCATACGCTTG
ATCCGGCTACCTGCCCATTCGACCACCAAGCGAAACATCGCATCGAGCGAGCACGTACTCGGATGGAAGC
CGGTCTTGTCGATCAGGATGATCTGGACGAAGAGCATCAGGGGCTCGCGCCAGCCGAACTGTTCGCCAGG
CTCAAGGCGCGGATGCCCGACGGCGAGGATCTCGTCGTGACCCACGGCGATGCCTGCTTGCCGAATATCA
TGGTGGAAAATGGCCGCTTTTCTGGATTCATCGACTGTGGCCGGCTGGGTGTGGCGGACCGCTATCAGGA
CATAGCGTTGGCTACCCGTGATATTGCTGAAGAGCTTGGCGGCGAATGGGCTGACCGCTTCCTCGTGCTT
TACGGTATCGCCGCTCCCGATTCGCAGCGCATCGCCTTCTATCGCCTTCTTGACGAGTTCTTCTAGTATG
TAAGCCCTGTGCCTTCTAGTTGCCAGCCATCTGTTGTTTGCCCCTCCCCCGTGCCTTCCTTGACCCTGGA
AGGTGCCACTCCCACTGTCCTTTCCTAATAAAATGAGGAAATTGCATCGCATTGTCTGAGTAGGTGTCAT
TCTATTCTGGGGGGTGGGGTGGGGCAGGACAGCAAGGGGGAGGATTGGGAAGACAATAGCAGGCATGCTG
GGGATGCGGTGGGCTCTATGGTTAATTAACCAGTCAAGTCAGCTACTTGGCGAGATCGACTTGTCTGGGT
TTCGACTACGCTCAGAATTGCGTCAGTCAAGTTCGATCTGGTCCTTGCTATTGCACCCGTTCTCCGATTA
CGAGTTTCATTTAAATCATGTGAGCAAAAGGCCAGCAAAAGGCCAGGAACCGTAAAAAGGCCGCGTTGCT
GGCGTTTTTCCATAGGCTCCGCCCCCCTGACGAGCATCACAAAAATCGACGCTCAAGTCAGAGGTGGCGA
AACCCGACAGGACTATAAAGATACCAGGCGTTTCCCCCTGGAAGCTCCCTCGTGCGCTCTCCTGTTCCGA
CCCTGCCGCTTACCGGATACCTGTCCGCCTTTCTCCCTTCGGGAAGCGTGGCGCTTTCTCATAGCTCACG
CTGTAGGTATCTCAGTTCGGTGTAGGTCGTTCGCTCCAAGCTGGGCTGTGTGCACGAACCCCCCGTTCAG
CCCGACCGCTGCGCCTTATCCGGTAACTATCGTCTTGAGTCCAACCCGGTAAGACACGACTTATCGCCAC
TGGCAGCAGCCACTGGTAACAGGATTAGCAGAGCGAGGTATGTAGGCGGTGCTACAGAGTTCTTGAAGTG
GTGGCCTAACTACGGCTACACTAGAAGAACAGTATTTGGTATCTGCGCTCTGCTGAAGCCAGTTACCTTC
GGAAAAAGAGTTGGTAGCTCTTGATCCGGCAAACAAACCACCGCTGGTAGCGGTGGTTTTTTTGTTTGCA
AGCAGCAGATTACGCGCAGAAAAAAAGGATCTCAAGAAGATCCTTTGATCTTTTCTACGGGGTCTGACGC
TCAGTGGAACGAAAACTCACGTTAAGGGATTTTGGTCATGAGATTATCAAAAAGGATCTTCACCTAGATC
CTTTTAAATTAAAAATGAAGTTTTAAATCAATCTAAAGTATATATGAGTAAACTTGGTCTGACAGTTACC
AATGCTTAATCAGTGAGGCACCTATCTCAGCGATCTGTCTATTTCGTTCATCCATAGTTGCATTTAAATT
TCCGAACTCTCCAAGGCCCTCGTCGGAAAATCTTCAAACCTTTCGTCCGATCCATCTTGCAGGCTACCTC
TCGAACGAACTATCGCAAGTCTCTTGGCCGGCCTTGCGCCTTGGCTATTGCTTGGCAGCGCCTATCGCCA
GGTATTACTCCAATCCCGAATATCCGAGATCGGGATCACCCGAGAGAAGTTCAACCTACATCCTCAATCC
CGATCTATCCGAGATCCGAGGAATATCGAAATCGGGGCGCGCCTGGTGTACCGAGAACGATCCTCTCAGT
GCGAGTCTCGACGATCCATATCGTTGCTTGGCAGTCAGCCAGTCGGAATCCAGCTTGGGACCCAGGAAGT
CCAATCGTCAGATATTGTACTCAAGCCTGGTCACGGCAGCGTACCGATCTGTTTAAACCTAGATATTGAT
AGTCTGATCGGTCAACGTATAATCGAGTCCTAGCTTTTGCAAACATCTATCAAGAGACAGGATCAGCAGG
AGGCTTTCGCATGAGTATTCAACATTTCCGTGTCGCCCTTATTCCCTTTTTTGCGGCATTTTGCCTTCCT
GTTTTTGCTCACCCAGAAACGCTGGTGAAAGTAAAAGATGCTGAAGATCAGTTGGGTGCGCGAGTGGGTT
ACATCGAACTGGATCTCAACAGCGGTAAGATCCTTGAGAGTTTTCGCCCCGAAGAACGCTTTCCAATGAT
GAGCACTTTTAAAGTTCTGCTATGTGGCGCGGTATTATCCCGTATTGACGCCGGGCAAGAGCAACTCGGT
CGCCGCATACACTATTCTCAGAATGACTTGGTTGAGTATTCACCAGTCACAGAAAAGCATCTTACGGATG
GCATGACAGTAAGAGAATTATGCAGTGCTGCCATAACCATGAGTGATAACACTGCGGCCAACTTACTTCT
GACAACGATTGGAGGACCGAAGGAGCTAACCGCTTTTTTGCACAACATGGGGGATCATGTAACTCGCCTT
GATCGTTGGGAACCGGAGCTGAATGAAGCCATACCAAACGACGAGCGTGACACCACGATGCCTGTAGCAA
TGGCAACAACCTTGCGTAAACTATTAACTGGCGAACTACTTACTCTAGCTTCCCGGCAACAGTTGATAGA
CTGGATGGAGGCGGATAAAGTTGCAGGACCACTTCTGCGCTCGGCCCTTCCGGCTGGCTGGTTTATTGCT
GATAAATCTGGAGCCGGTGAGCGTGGGTCTCGCGGTATCATTGCAGCACTGGGGCCAGATGGTAAGCCCT
CCCGTATCGTAGTTATCTACACGACGGGGAGTCAGGCAACTATGGATGAACGAAATAGACAGATCGCTGA
GATAGGTGCCTCACTGATTAAGCATTGGTAACCGATTCTAGGTGCATTGGCGCAGAAAAAAATGCCTGAT
GCGACGCTGCGCGTCTTATACTCCCACATATGCCAGATTCAGCAACGGATACGGCTTCCCCAACTTGCCC
ACTTCCATACGTGTCCTCCTTACCAGAAATTTATCCTTAAGATCCCGAATCGTTTAAACTCGACTCTGGC
TCTATCGAATCTCCGTCGTTTCGAGCTTACGCGAACAGCCGTGGCGCTCATTTGCTCGTCGGGCATCGAA
TCTCGTCAGCTATCGTCAGCTTACCTTTTTGGCAGCGATCGCGGCTCCCGACATCTTGGACCATTAGCTC
CACAGGTATCTTCTTCCCTCTAGTGGTCATAACAGCAGCTTCAGCTACCTCTCAATTCAAAAAACCCCTC
AAGACCCGTTTAGAGGCCCCAAGGGGTTATGCTATCAATCGTTGCGTTACACACACAAAAAACCAACACA
CATCCATCTTCGATGGATAGCGATTTTATTATCTAACTGCTGATCGAGTGTAGCCAGATCTAGTAATCAA
TTACGGGGTCATTAGTTCATAGCCCA
Features (pLannotate 1.2.2; 22 found; start..end, strand, type, name):
     15..318     +  enhancer       CMV enhancer: human cytomegalovirus immediate early enhancer
    391..408     -  promoter       CMV promoter (fragment): human cytomegalovirus (CMV) immediate early promoter
    471..522     +  promoter       CMVd2 promoter: truncated human cytomegalovirus (CMV) immediate early promoter that yields moderately reduced expression relative to the full-length promoter
    656..1131    +  intron         β-globin intron: internally truncated intron from human β-globin
   1190..4948    +  CDS            S: SPIKE_SARS2 - Experimental evidence at protein level: Swiss-Prot protein existence level 1. [Spike glycoprotein]: May down-regulate host tetherin (BST2) by lysosomal degradation, thereby counteracting its antiviral activity. From Severe acute respiratory syndrome coronavirus 2 (2019-nCoV) (SARS-CoV-2).
   5022..5610    +  misc_feature   WPRE: woodchuck hepatitis virus posttranscriptional regulatory element
   5663..5784    -  polyA_signal   SV40 poly(A) signal: SV40 polyadenylation signal
   5807..5876    -  CDS            large T antigen (fragment): large T antigen from SV40 (simian virus 40)
   5899..5945    +  terminator     T7 terminator: transcription terminator for bacteriophage T7 RNA polymerase
   5975..6111    +  terminator     rrnG terminator: transcription terminator from the E. coli ribosomal RNA rrnG operon (Albrechtsen et al., 1991)
   6156..6227    +  misc_feature   3' β-globin insulator: insulator downstream of the human β-globin locus (Farrell et al., 2002)
   6272..6468    +  promoter       SV40 promoter: SV40 early promoter
   6482..7273    +  CDS            neo: KKA2_KLEPN - Also known as kan, nptII. Experimental evidence at protein level: Swiss-Prot protein existence level 1. Resistance to kanamycin, neomycin, paromomycin, ribostamycin, butirosin and gentamicin B. From Klebsiella pneumoniae.
   7287..7511    +  polyA_signal   bGH poly(A) signal: bovine growth hormone polyadenylation signal
   7707..8295    -  rep_origin     ori: high-copy-number ColE1/pMB1/pBR322/pUC origin of replication
   8467..8531    -  CDS            bla(M) (fragment): β-lactamase lacking the signal sequence; bla(M); allows cytosolic expression of β-lactamase
   9041..9901    +  CDS            AmpR: β-lactamase; bla; confers resistance to ampicillin, carbenicillin, and related antibiotics
   9914..10050   +  terminator     rrnG terminator: transcription terminator from the E. coli ribosomal RNA rrnG operon (Albrechtsen et al., 1991)
  10202..10273   +  misc_feature   5' β-globin insulator: insulator upstream of the human β-globin locus (Farrell et al., 2002)
  10278..10324   -  terminator     T7 terminator: transcription terminator for bacteriophage T7 RNA polymerase
  10342..10390   -  polyA_signal   poly(A) signal: synthetic polyadenylation signal
  10421..10456   +  enhancer       CMV enhancer (fragment): human cytomegalovirus immediate early enhancer
