[The description below was written by a language model from this plasmid's Addgene catalogue record and pLannotate feature annotations shown in this document.]
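Description:
pTwist-SARS-CoV-2 Δ18 B.1.1.298 is a mammalian expression plasmid of about 10.5 kb, built on the pTwist backbone, that encodes the spike glycoprotein of the SARS-CoV-2 B.1.1.298 variant with the last 18 C-terminal amino acids removed. It is propagated in E. coli through a high-copy ColE1/pUC-type origin and selected with ampicillin via a full-length β-lactamase gene. A short additional β-lactamase fragment is also annotated and appears to be a backbone remnant.

The spike coding sequence is driven by a CMV enhancer with annotated CMV promoter elements, followed by a truncated human β-globin intron, which typically improves processing and expression of the transcript. Downstream, a WPRE enhances post-transcriptional expression. An SV40 poly(A) signal follows, although it is annotated on the reverse strand. A separate cassette of SV40 early promoter, neo (aminoglycoside phosphotransferase) and bGH poly(A) signal could support G418 selection in mammalian cells. Bacterial T7 and rrnG terminators, short β-globin insulator elements and a synthetic poly(A) signal flank the units, presumably to limit read-through between them.

The stated purpose is pseudovirus production: the plasmid supplies the envelope protein in trans, and the plasmid itself carries no annotated packaging signal or LTRs. Truncating the spike cytoplasmic tail is a common strategy to improve spike incorporation into pseudotyped particles. The associated publication concerns escape of SARS-CoV-2 variants from vaccine-induced neutralization, so this construct fits neutralization assays comparing variant spikes. The record does not list the specific B.1.1.298 substitutions or whether the sequence is codon-optimized.
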