Addgene plasmid #169460: pTwist-SARS-CoV-2 Δ18 B.1.1.298
Purpose: Encodes SARS-CoV-2 B.1.1.298 Spike Protein lacking 18 C-terminal amino acids for pseudovirus production
Depositing lab: Alejandro Balazs. Depositing organization: Massachusetts General Hospital. Publication: Multiple SARS-CoV-2 variants escape neutralization by vaccine-induced humoral immunity. Garcia-Beltran WF, Lam EC, St Denis K, Nitido AD, Garcia ZH, Hauser BM, Feldman J, Pavlovic MN, Gregory DJ, Poznansky MC, Sigal A, Schmidt AG, Iafrate AJ, Naranbhai V, Balazs AB. Cell. 2021 Mar 12. pii: S0092-8674(21)00298-1. doi: 10.1016/j.cell.2021.03.013. PubMed 33743213.
Backbone
  Vector backbone: pTwist
  Vector type: Mammalian Expression
Growth in bacteria
  Bacterial resistance: Ampicillin, 100 μg/mL
  Growth temperature: 37°C
  Growth strain: DH5alpha
  Copy number: Unknown
Gene/Insert
  Gene/Insert name: SARS-CoV-2 B.1.1.298 Spike truncated to remove 18 amino acids
  Entrez Gene: S (a.k.a. GU280_gp02, spike glycoprotein)
Terms and licenses: Academic/Nonprofit Terms; Industry Terms: Not Available to Industry
How to cite: pTwist-SARS-CoV-2 Δ18 B.1.1.298 was a gift from Alejandro Balazs (Addgene plasmid # 169460 ; http://n2t.net/addgene:169460 ; RRID:Addgene_169460)
